>Addgene plasmid #81891 | pDONR223_KPNA3_WT | addgene full sequence | sequence record 169017 | Addgene NGS Result
GGCAGTTCCCTACTCTCGCGTTAACGCTAGCATGGATGTTTTCCCAGTCACGACGTTGTAAAACGACGGC
CAGTCTTAAGCTCGGGCCCCAAATAATGATTTTATTTTGACTGATAGTGACCTGTTCGTTGCAACAAATT
GATGAGCAATGCTTTTTTATAATGCCAACTTTGTACAAAAAAGTTGGCACCATGGCCGAGAACCCCAGCT
TGGAGAACCACCGCATCAAGAGCTTCAAGAACAAGGGCCGCGATGTGGAAACAATGCGAAGACATAGAAA
TGAAGTGACAGTGGAACTGCGGAAGAACAAAAGAGATGAACACTTATTGAAAAAGAGAAATGTTCCCCAA
GAAGAAAGTCTAGAAGATTCAGATGTTGATGCTGATTTTAAAGCACAAAATGTAACCCTAGAAGCTATAT
TGCAGAATGCCACAAGTGATAACCCAGTGGTCCAATTGAGTGCTGTCCAGGCAGCAAGAAAACTGTTATC
CAGTGACAGAAATCCACCGATTGATGACTTAATAAAATCTGGGATTTTACCAATTCTAGTCAAATGTCTA
GAAAGGGATGATAATCCTTCATTACAGTTTGAAGCTGCTTGGGCATTAACTAACATAGCATCAGGAACTT
CTGCACAGACTCAAGATATTGTGCAGTCTAATGCAGTACCTCTTTTTCTGAGACTTCTTCGTTCACCACA
TCAGAATGTTTGTGAACAAGCAGTATGGGCTTTGGGAAACATTATAGGTGATGGTCCTCAATGTAGAGAT
TATGTCATATCACTGGGAGTTGTCAAACCTCTTCTGTCCTTCATCAGTCCCTCCATCCCCATCACCTTCC
TTCGGAACGTCACATGGGTCATTGTCAATCTCTGCAGGAATAAGGATCCCCCACCGCCTATGGAGACAGT
TCAGGAGATTTTGCCAGCTTTATGTGTCCTCATATACCATACAGATATAAACATTCTTGTAGACACTGTT
TGGGCTCTGTCATACTTGACAGATGGAGGTAATGAACAGATACAGATGGTTATTGATTCAGGAGTTGTGC
CCTTTCTTGTGCCCCTTCTGAGCCATCAGGAAGTCAAAGTTCAAACAGCAGCCCTCAGAGCAGTTGGCAA
CATAGTGACTGGCACCGACGAGCAGACCCAGGTTGTTCTCAATTGTGATGTCCTGTCACACTTCCAAAAT
CTCTTATCACACCCAAAAGAGAAGATAAATAAGGAAGCAGTGTGGTTCCTTTCCAACATAACAGCAGGCA
ACCAGCAACAAGTTCAAGCTGTAATAGATGCTGGATTAATTCCTATGATAATTCATCAGCTTGCTAAGGG
GGACTTTGGAACACAAAAAGAAGCTGCTTGGGCAATCAGCAACTTAACAATAAGTGGCAGAAAAGATCAG
GTTGAGTACCTTGTACAGCAGGATGTAATACCACCGTTCTGTAATTTACTGTCAGTGAAAGATTCTCAAG
TGGTTCAGGTGGTTCTAGATGGTCTAAAAAACATTCTGATAATGGCCGGTGATGAAGCAAGCACAATAGC
TGAAATAATAGAGGAATGTGGAGGTTTGGAGAAAATTGAAGTTTTACAGCAACATGAAAATGAAGACATA
TATAAATTAGCATTTGAAATCATAGATCAGTATTTCTCTGGTGATGATATTGATGAAGATCCCTGCCTCA
TTCCTGAAGCAACACAAGGAGGTACCTACAATTTTGATCCAACAGCCAACCTTCAAACAAAAGAATTTAA
TTTTTGATTGCCAACTTTCTTGTACAAAGTTGGCATTATAAGAAAGCATTGCTTATCAATTTGTTGCAAC
GAACAGGTCACTATCAGTCAAAATAAAATCATTATTTGCCATCCAGCTGATATCCCCTATAGTGAGTCGT
ATTACATGGTCATAGCTGTTTCCTGGCAGCTCTGGCCCGTGTCTCAAAATCTCTGATGTTACATTGCACA
AGATAAAAATATATCATCATGCCTCCTCTAGACCAGCCAGGACAGAAATGCCTCGACTTCGCTGCTACCC
AAGGTTGCCGGGTGACGCACACCGTGGAAACGGATGAAGGCACGAACCCAGTGGACATAAGCCTGTTCGG
TTCGTAAGCTGTAATGCAAGTAGCGTATGCGCTCACGCAACTGGTCCAGAACCTTGACCGAACGCAGCGG
TGGTAACGGCGCAGTGGCGGTTTTCATGGCTTGTTATGACTGTTTTTTTGGGGTACAGTCTATGCCTCGG
GCATCCAAGCAGCAAGCGCGTTACGCCGTGGGTCGATGTTTGATGTTATGGAGCAGCAACGATGTTACGC
AGCAGGGCAGTCGCCCTAAAACAAAGTTAAACATTATGAGGGAAGCGGTGATCGCCGAAGTATCGACTCA
ACTATCAGAGGTAGTTGGCGTCATCGAGCGCCATCTCGAACCGACGTTGCTGGCCGTACATTTGTACGGC
TCCGCAGTGGATGGCGGCCTGAAGCCACACAGTGATATTGATTTGCTGGTTACGGTGACCGTAAGGCTTG
ATGAAACAACGCGGCGAGCTTTGATCAACGACCTTTTGGAAACTTCGGCTTCCCCTGGAGAGAGCGAGAT
TCTCCGCGCTGTAGAAGTCACCATTGTTGTGCACGACGACATCATTCCGTGGCGTTATCCAGCTAAGCGC
GAACTGCAATTTGGAGAATGGCAGCGCAATGACATTCTTGCAGGTATCTTCGAGCCAGCCACGATCGACA
TTGATCTGGCTATCTTGCTGACAAAAGCAAGAGAACATAGCGTTGCCTTGGTAGGTCCAGCGGCGGAGGA
ACTCTTTGATCCGGTTCCTGAACAGGATCTATTTGAGGCGCTAAATGAAACCTTAACGCTATGGAACTCG
CCGCCCGACTGGGCTGGCGATGAGCGAAATGTAGTGCTTACGTTGTCCCGCATTTGGTACAGCGCAGTAA
CCGGCAAAATCGCGCCGAAGGATGTCGCTGCCGACTGGGCAATGGAGCGCCTGCCGGCCCAGTATCAGCC
CGTCATACTTGAAGCTAGACAGGCTTATCTTGGACAAGAAGAAGATCGCTTGGCCTCGCGCGCAGATCAG
TTGGAAGAATTTGTCCACTACGTGAAAGGCGAGATCACCAAGGTAGTCGGCAAATAACCCTCGAGCCACC
CATGACCAAAATCCCTTAACGTGAGTTACGCGTCGTTCCACTGAGCGTCAGACCCCGTAGAAAAGATCAA
AGGATCTTCTTGAGATCCTTTTTTTCTGCGCGTAATCTGCTGCTTGCAAACAAAAAAACCACCGCTACCA
GCGGTGGTTTGTTTGCCGGATCAAGAGCTACCAACTCTTTTTCCGAAGGTAACTGGCTTCAGCAGAGCGC
AGATACCAAATACTGTTCTTCTAGTGTAGCCGTAGTTAGGCCACCACTTCAAGAACTCTGTAGCACCGCC
TACATACCTCGCTCTGCTAATCCTGTTACCAGTGGCTGCTGCCAGTGGCGATAAGTCGTGTCTTACCGGG
TTGGACTCAAGACGATAGTTACCGGATAAGGCGCAGCGGTCGGGCTGAACGGGGGGTTCGTGCACACAGC
CCAGCTTGGAGCGAACGACCTACACCGAACTGAGATACCTACAGCGTGAGCTATGAGAAAGCGCCACGCT
TCCCGAAGGGAGAAAGGCGGACAGGTATCCGGTAAGCGGCAGGGTCGGAACAGGAGAGCGCACGAGGGAG
CTTCCAGGGGGAAACGCCTGGTATCTTTATAGTCCTGTCGGGTTTCGCCACCTCTGACTTGAGCGTCGAT
TTTTGTGATGCTCGTCAGGGGGGCGGAGCCTATGGAAAAACGCCAGCAACGCGGCCTTTTTACGGTTCCT
GGCCTTTTGCTGGCCTTTTGCTCACATGTTCTTTCCTGCGTTATCCCCTGATTCTGTGGATAACCGTATT
ACCGCCTTTGAGTGAGCTGATACCGCTCGCCGCAGCCGAACGACCGAGCGCAGCGAGTCAGTGAGCGAGG
AAGCGGAAGAGCGCCCAATACGCAAACCGCCTCTCCCCGCGCGTTGGCCGATTCATTAATGCAGCTGGCA
CGACAGGTTTCCCGACTGGAAAGCGGGCAGTGAGCGCAACGCAATTAATACGCGTACCGCTAGCCAGGAA
GAGTTTGTAGAAACGCAAAAAGGCCATCCGTCAGGATGGCCTTCTGCTTAGTTTGATGCCTGGCAGTTTA
TGGCGGGCGTCCTGCCCGCCACCCTCCGGGCCGTTGCTTCACAACGTTCAAATCCGCTCCCGGCGGATTT
GTCCTACTCAGGAGAGCGTTCACCGACAAACAACAGATAAAACGAAAGGCCCAGTCTTCCGACTGAGCCT
TTCGTTTTATTTGATGCCT
Features (pLannotate 1.2.2; 12 found; start..end, strand, type, name):
     38..74      -  CDS            lacZα (fragment): LacZα fragment of β-galactosidase; lacZ fragment
     91..186     +  protein_bind   attL3: mutant version of attL; recombination site for the Gateway® LR reaction LR Clonase™
    192..1754    +  CDS            KPNA3: IMA4_HUMAN - Also known as QIP2. Experimental evidence at protein level: Swiss-Prot protein existence level 1. Functions in nuclear protein import as an adapter protein for nuclear receptor KPNB1. Binds specifically and directly to substrates containing either a simple or bipartite NLS motif. Docking of the importin/substrate complex to the nuclear pore complex (NPC) is mediated by KPNB1 through binding to nucleoporin FxFG repeats and the complex is subsequently translocated through the pore by an energy requiring, Ran-dependent mechanism. At the nucleoplasmic side of the NPC, Ran binds to imp
   1762..1857    -  protein_bind   attL3: mutant version of attL; recombination site for the Gateway® LR reaction LR Clonase™
   1876..1894    -  promoter       T7 promoter: promoter for bacteriophage T7 RNA polymerase
   2084..2107    +  promoter       Pc promoter (fragment): intI1 (promoter lies within the coding sequence); class 1 integron promoter
   2283..2339    +  CDS            GmR (fragment): gentamycin acetyltransferase; aacC1; confers resistance to gentamycin
   2346..3137    +  CDS            SmR: aminoglycoside adenylyltransferase (Murphy, 1985); aadA; confers resistance to spectinomycin and streptomycin
   3230..3818    +  rep_origin     ori: high-copy-number ColE1/pMB1/pBR322/pUC origin of replication
   4001..4093    +  CDS            lacI (fragment): lac repressor; lacI; The lac repressor binds to the lac operator to inhibit transcription in E. coli. This inhibition can be relieved by adding lactose or isopropyl-β-D-thiogalactopyranoside (IPTG).
   4148..4175    -  terminator     rrnB T2 terminator: transcription terminator T2 from the E. coli rrnB gene
   4307..4350    +  terminator     rrnB T1 terminator: Escherichia coli rrnB; transcription terminator T1 from the E. coli rrnB gene
