[The description below was written by a language model from this plasmid's Addgene catalogue record and pLannotate feature annotations shown in this document.]
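Description:
pDONR223_KPNA3_WT is a Gateway entry clone built on the Invitrogen pDONR223 backbone and carrying the human KPNA3 open reading frame. It belongs to the Target Accelerator Plasmid Collection, a resource assembled for systematic functional testing of cancer-associated alleles. The plasmid is propagated in E. coli at high copy from a ColE1/pUC-type origin. It is selected with spectinomycin through the aadA (SmR) aminoglycoside adenylyltransferase gene, which lies downstream of a class 1 integron Pc promoter fragment. Short remnants of lacZα, lacI and a gentamicin resistance gene, together with rrnB T1 and T2 terminators, are backbone residue and not functional payload.

The KPNA3 coding sequence spans about 1.56 kb within the 4,359 nt sequenced plasmid. It encodes importin subunit alpha-4, an adapter that binds simple or bipartite nuclear localisation signals and couples cargo to KPNB1 for Ran-dependent import through the nuclear pore. The ORF is flanked by two attL recombination sites in opposite orientation, both of which the automated annotation labels as attL3. These sites allow LR Clonase-mediated transfer into any compatible destination vector. The record lists no promoter for the insert, so the construct is a shuttle or archive clone, not an expression vector. The annotated T7 promoter sits outside the att-flanked cassette on the opposite strand.

The clone is in the "closed" configuration, meaning a stop codon immediately follows the insert, which precludes C-terminal fusions after transfer. Although it is named as the wild-type reference, the record lists four amino acid differences relative to the cited reference transcript: A152D, V153I, P332Q and N411D. Users comparing it with variant alleles should take these into account.
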