Addgene plasmid #81891: pDONR223_KPNA3_WT
Purpose: Gateway Donor vector containing KPNA3 , part of the Target Accelerator Plasmid Collection.
Depositing lab: Jesse Boehm & William Hahn & David Root. Depositing organization: Broad Institute. Publication: Systematic Functional Interrogation of Rare Cancer Variants Identifies Oncogenic Alleles. Kim E, Ilic N, Shrestha Y, Zou L, Kamburov A, Zhu C, Yang X, Lubonja R, Tran N, Nguyen C, Lawrence MS, Piccioni F, Bagul M, Doench JG, Chouinard CR, Wu X, Hogstrom L, Natoli T, Tamayo P, Horn H, Corsello SM, Lage K, Root DE, Subramanian A, Golub TR, Getz G, Boehm JS, Hahn WC. Cancer Discov. 2016 Jul;6(7):714-26. doi: 10.1158/2159-8290.CD-16-0160. Epub 2016 May 4. PubMed 27147599.
Backbone
  Vector backbone: pDONR223
  Backbone manufacturer: Invitrogen
  Backbone size w/o insert (bp): 2790
  Vector type: Gateway Entry vector
Growth in bacteria
  Bacterial resistance: Spectinomycin, 50 μg/mL
  Growth temperature: 37°C
  Growth strain: DH5alpha
  Copy number: High Copy
Gene/Insert
  Gene/Insert name: KPNA3
  Species: H. sapiens (human)
  Mutation: A152D; V153I; P332Q: N411D
  GenBank ID: NM_002267.3
  Entrez Gene: KPNA3 (a.k.a. IPOA4, SRP1, SRP1gamma, SRP4, hSRP1)
  Promoter: None
  Cloning method: Gateway Cloning
  Sequencing primers: 5′ M13pUC-fwd; 3′ M13-Rev
Terms and licenses: Academic/Nonprofit Terms; Industry Terms: Not Available to Industry
Depositor comments: Closed state: stop codon immediately follows insert
How to cite: pDONR223_KPNA3_WT was a gift from Jesse Boehm & William Hahn & David Root (Addgene plasmid # 81891 ; http://n2t.net/addgene:81891 ; RRID:Addgene_81891)
