>Addgene plasmid #81891 | pDONR223_KPNA3_WT | depositor partial sequence | sequence record 155210 | Insert sequence
ATGGCCGAGAACCCCAGCTTGGAGAACCACCGCATCAAGAGCTTCAAGAACAAGGGCCGCGATGTGGAAA
CAATGCGAAGACATAGAAATGAAGTGACAGTGGAACTGCGGAAGAACAAAAGAGATGAACACTTATTGAA
AAAGAGAAATGTTCCCCAAGAAGAAAGTCTAGAAGATTCAGATGTTGATGCTGATTTTAAAGCACAAAAT
GTAACCCTAGAAGCTATATTGCAGAATGCCACAAGTGATAACCCAGTGGTCCAATTGAGTGCTGTCCAGG
CAGCAAGAAAACTGTTATCCAGTGACAGAAATCCACCGATTGATGACTTAATAAAATCTGGGATTTTACC
AATTCTAGTCAAATGTCTAGAAAGGGATGATAATCCTTCATTACAGTTTGAAGCTGCTTGGGCATTAACT
AACATAGCATCAGGAACTTCTGCACAGACTCAAGATATTGTGCAGTCTAATGCAGTACCTCTTTTTCTGA
GACTTCTTCGTTCACCACATCAGAATGTTTGTGAACAAGCAGTATGGGCTTTGGGAAACATTATAGGTGA
TGGTCCTCAATGTAGAGATTATGTCATATCACTGGGAGTTGTCAAACCTCTTCTGTCCTTCATCAGTCCC
TCCATCCCCATCACCTTCCTTCGGAACGTCACATGGGTCATTGTCAATCTCTGCAGGAATAAGGATCCCC
CACCGCCTATGGAGACAGTTCAGGAGATTTTGCCAGCTTTATGTGTCCTCATATACCATACAGATATAAA
CATTCTTGTAGACACTGTTTGGGCTCTGTCATACTTGACAGATGGAGGTAATGAACAGATACAGATGGTT
ATTGATTCAGGAGTTGTGCCCTTTCTTGTGCCCCTTCTGAGCCATCAGGAAGTCAAAGTTCAAACAGCAG
CCCTCAGAGCAGTTGGCAACATAGTGACTGGCACCGACGAGCAGACCCAGGTTGTTCTCAATTGTGATGT
CCTGTCACACTTCCAAAATCTCTTATCACACCCAAAAGAGAAGATAAATAAGGAAGCAGTGTGGTTCCTT
TCCAACATAACAGCAGGCAACCAGCAACAAGTTCAAGCTGTAATAGATGCTGGATTAATTCCTATGATAA
TTCATCAGCTTGCTAAGGGGGACTTTGGAACACAAAAAGAAGCTGCTTGGGCAATCAGCAACTTAACAAT
AAGTGGCAGAAAAGATCAGGTTGAGTACCTTGTACAGCAGGATGTAATACCACCGTTCTGTAATTTACTG
TCAGTGAAAGATTCTCAAGTGGTTCAGGTGGTTCTAGATGGTCTAAAAAACATTCTGATAATGGCCGGTG
ATGAAGCAAGCACAATAGCTGAAATAATAGAGGAATGTGGAGGTTTGGAGAAAATTGAAGTTTTACAGCA
ACATGAAAATGAAGACATATATAAATTAGCATTTGAAATCATAGATCAGTATTTCTCTGGTGATGATATT
GATGAAGATCCCTGCCTCATTCCTGAAGCAACACAAGGAGGTACCTACAATTTTGATCCAACAGCCAACC
TTCAAACAAAAGAATTTAATTTT
